>Addgene plasmid #92411 | pEHIShqprtR138Q | addgene full sequence | sequence record 190230 | Addgene NGS Result
ATCCGGATATAGTTCCTCCTTTCAGCAAAAAACCCCTCAAGACCCGTTTAGAGGCCCCAAGGGGTTATGC
TAGTTATTGCTCAGCGGTGGCAGCAGCCAACTCAGCTTCCTTTCGGGCTTTGTTAGCAGCCGGATCTCAG
TGGTGGTGGTGGTGGTGCTCGAGTGCGGCCGCAAGCTTGTCGACGGAGCTCGAATTCGGATCCTAGTGGA
TTTTGGGCACTGGAGCCACCTCTTTGGCAAACAGCTTGAGGGAGAAATCAAGGGCTGGGGCCGCCTGGGT
CAGCATCCCCATGGAGATGACGTCTATGTGCGGCCCGCAGAACTGGGGGAGGTTGTCCAGGGTGATGCCC
CCACTGGCTTCCACAGCCACACTCGGGAACTGGGCCTTCAGCACGGTGGCCGTGGGGTGCAGCTCCTCTG
GCTTGAAGTTGTCCAGCAGGACAAGGTCGGCACCAGCCTCAGCTGCCTGCACGGCCTCCTGCAGGCTGCT
GCATTCCACTTCCACCTTCAGAGCGAAGTCAGCCGCCTGTCTGGCCGCCCGCACCGCCTTCTCCACGCCA
CCGGCGGCCACCACATGGTTATCCTTCACCATCACCAGCCCTCCCAGGTCGTAGCGGTGCGAGGCGGCCC
CGCCCACCAGGAGCCCATACTTCTCCACCAGCCGGAAGCCTGGCGTGGTCTTCTGCGTGCCTGCCACGTG
CCCAGTCCAGCCGGCCCCCCTGGCGGCCTCCACTGCAGCGGCGGCAGCACTGGCAATGCCACTGCAGCGG
GCCAGCGTGTTGAGGGCCACCCGTTCCCCCAGCAGCAGGCAGTGGGCAGGGCCCCGGACCTCGGCCACTC
TGGCCACCGGCACCAGCTTCGATCCCTCGGGGAGGAACCAGGAGACTTGGCAGTTGAGTTGGGTAAATAT
GGCATCGAAGAAAGGCTGCCCTGCCAGTACCCCAGGGGATTTGGCCCACAGCGCCGCCTGCGAGGGGCCT
GCCCCGCTGACCAAGGCTGCGTAGTTGAGCCCTGGGCAGTCCTCTCGGAGCCAGCTGTCCACCAGGGCTG
CCAGGGTGACGGGCGGCAGCAGCAGCGCCAGGCCTTCAGCGTTCATGGCGCCCTGAAAATACAGGTTTTC
GGTCGTTGGGATATCGTAATCGTGATGGTGATGGTGATGGTAGTACGACATATGTATATCTCCTTCTTAA
AGTTAAACAAAATTATTTCTAGAGGGGAATTGTTATCCGCTCACAATTCCCCTATAGTGAGTCGTATTAA
TTTCGCGGGATCGAGATCGATCTCGATCCTCTACGCCGGACGCATCGTGGCCGGCATCACCGGCGCCACA
GGTGCGGTTGCTGGCGCCTATATCGCCGACATCACCGATGGGGAAGATCGGGCTCGCCACTTCGGGCTCA
TGAGCGCTTGTTTCGGCGTGGGTATGGTGGCAGGCCCCGTGGCCGGGGGACTGTTGGGCGCCATCTCCTT
GCATGCACCATTCCTTGCGGCGGCGGTGCTCAACGGCCTCAACCTACTACTGGGCTGCTTCCTAATGCAG
GAGTCGCATAAGGGAGAGCGTCGAGATCCCGGACACCATCGAATGGCGCAAAACCTTTCGCGGTATGGCA
TGATAGCGCCCGGAAGAGAGTCAATTCAGGGTGGTGAATGTGAAACCAGTAACGTTATACGATGTCGCAG
AGTATGCCGGTGTCTCTTATCAGACCGTTTCCCGCGTGGTGAACCAGGCCAGCCACGTTTCTGCGAAAAC
GCGGGAAAAAGTGGAAGCGGCGATGGCGGAGCTGAATTACATTCCCAACCGCGTGGCACAACAACTGGCG
GGCAAACAGTCGTTGCTGATTGGCGTTGCCACCTCCAGTCTGGCCCTGCACGCGCCGTCGCAAATTGTCG
CGGCGATTAAATCTCGCGCCGATCAACTGGGTGCCAGCGTGGTGGTGTCGATGGTAGAACGAAGCGGCGT
CGAAGCCTGTAAAGCGGCGGTGCACAATCTTCTCGCGCAACGCGTCAGTGGGCTGATCATTAACTATCCG
CTGGATGACCAGGATGCCATTGCTGTGGAAGCTGCCTGCACTAATGTTCCGGCGTTATTTCTTGATGTCT
CTGACCAGACACCCATCAACAGTATTATTTTCTCCCATGAAGACGGTACGCGACTGGGCGTGGAGCATCT
GGTCGCATTGGGTCACCAGCAAATCGCGCTGTTAGCGGGCCCATTAAGTTCTGTCTCGGCGCGTCTGCGT
CTGGCTGGCTGGCATAAATATCTCACTCGCAATCAAATTCAGCCGATAGCGGAACGGGAAGGCGACTGGA
GTGCCATGTCCGGTTTTCAACAAACCATGCAAATGCTGAATGAGGGCATCGTTCCCACTGCGATGCTGGT
TGCCAACGATCAGATGGCGCTGGGCGCAATGCGCGCCATTACCGAGTCCGGGCTGCGCGTTGGTGCGGAC
ATCTCGGTAGTGGGATACGACGATACCGAAGACAGCTCATGTTATATCCCGCCGTTAACCACCATCAAAC
AGGATTTTCGCCTGCTGGGGCAAACCAGCGTGGACCGCTTGCTGCAACTCTCTCAGGGCCAGGCGGTGAA
GGGCAATCAGCTGTTGCCCGTCTCACTGGTGAAAAGAAAAACCACCCTGGCGCCCAATACGCAAACCGCC
TCTCCCCGCGCGTTGGCCGATTCATTAATGCAGCTGGCACGACAGGTTTCCCGACTGGAAAGCGGGCAGT
GAGCGCAACGCAATTAATGTAAGTTAGCTCACTCATTAGGCACCGGGATCTCGACCGATGCCCTTGAGAG
CCTTCAACCCAGTCAGCTCCTTCCGGTGGGCGCGGGGCATGACTATCGTCGCCGCACTTATGACTGTCTT
CTTTATCATGCAACTCGTAGGACAGGTGCCGGCAGCGCTCTGGGTCATTTTCGGCGAGGACCGCTTTCGC
TGGAGCGCGACGATGATCGGCCTGTCGCTTGCGGTATTCGGAATCTTGCACGCCCTCGCTCAAGCCTTCG
TCACTGGTCCCGCCACCAAACGTTTCGGCGAGAAGCAGGCCATTATCGCCGGCATGGCGGCCCCACGGGT
GCGCATGATCGTGCTCCTGTCGTTGAGGACCCGGCTAGGCTGGCGGGGTTGCCTTACTGGTTAGCAGAAT
GAATCACCGATACGCGAGCGAACGTGAAGCGACTGCTGCTGCAAAACGTCTGCGACCTGAGCAACAACAT
GAATGGTCTTCGGTTTCCGTGTTTCGTAAAGTCTGGAAACGCGGAAGTCAGCGCCCTGCACCATTATGTT
CCGGATCTGCATCGCAGGATGCTGCTGGCTACCCTGTGGAACACCTACATCTGTATTAACGAAGCGCTGG
CATTGACCCTGAGTGATTTTTCTCTGGTCCCGCCGCATCCATACCGCCAGTTGTTTACCCTCACAACGTT
CCAGTAACCGGGCATGTTCATCATCAGTAACCCGTATCGTGAGCATCCTCTCTCGTTTCATCGGTATCAT
TACCCCCATGAACAGAAATCCCCCTTACACGGAGGCATCAGTGACCAAACAGGAAAAAACCGCCCTTAAC
ATGGCCCGCTTTATCAGAAGCCAGACATTAACGCTTCTGGAGAAACTCAACGAGCTGGACGCGGATGAAC
AGGCAGACATCTGTGAATCGCTTCACGACCACGCTGATGAGCTTTACCGCAGCTGCCTCGCGCGTTTCGG
TGATGACGGTGAAAACCTCTGACACATGCAGCTCCCGGAGACGGTCACAGCTTGTCTGTAAGCGGATGCC
GGGAGCAGACAAGCCCGTCAGGGCGCGTCAGCGGGTGTTGGCGGGTGTCGGGGCGCAGCCATGACCCAGT
CACGTAGCGATAGCGGAGTGTATACTGGCTTAACTATGCGGCATCAGAGCAGATTGTACTGAGAGTGCAC
CATTGCGGTGTGAAATACCGCACAGATGCGTAAGGAGAAAATACCGCATCAGGCGCTCTTCCGCTTCCTC
GCTCACTGACTCGCTGCGCTCGGTCGTTCGGCTGCGGCGAGCGGTATCAGCTCACTCAAAGGCGGTAATA
CGGTTATCCACAGAATCAGGGGATAACGCAGGAAAGAACATGTGAGCAAAAGGCCAGCAAAAGGCCAGGA
ACCGTAAAAAGGCCGCGTTGCTGGCGTTTTTCCATAGGCTCCGCCCCCCTGACGAGCATCACAAAAATCG
ACGCTCAAGTCAGAGGTGGCGAAACCCGACAGGACTATAAAGATACCAGGCGTTTCCCCCTGGAAGCTCC
CTCGTGCGCTCTCCTGTTCCGACCCTGCCGCTTACCGGATACCTGTCCGCCTTTCTCCCTTCGGGAAGCG
TGGCGCTTTCTCATAGCTCACGCTGTAGGTATCTCAGTTCGGTGTAGGTCGTTCGCTCCAAGCTGGGCTG
TGTGCACGAACCCCCCGTTCAGCCCGACCGCTGCGCCTTATCCGGTAACTATCGTCTTGAGTCCAACCCG
GTAAGACACGACTTATCGCCACTGGCAGCAGCCACTGGTAACAGGATTAGCAGAGCGAGGTATGTAGGCG
GTGCTACAGAGTTCTTGAAGTGGTGGCCTAACTACGGCTACACTAGAAGGACAGTATTTGGTATCTGCGC
TCTGCTGAAGCCAGTTACCTTCGGAAAAAGAGTTGGTAGCTCTTGATCCGGCAAACAAACCACCGCTGGT
AGCGGTGGTTTTTTTGTTTGCAAGCAGCAGATTACGCGCAGAAAAAAAGGATCTCAAGAAGATCCTTTGA
TCTTTTCTACGGGGTCTGACGCTCAGTGGAACGAAAACTCACGTTAAGGGATTTTGGTCATGAACAATAA
AACTGTCTGCTTACATAAACAGTAATACAAGGGGTGTTATGAGCCATATTCAACGGGAAACGTCTTGCTC
TAGGCCGCGATTAAATTCCAACATGGATGCTGATTTATATGGGTATAAATGGGCTCGCGATAATGTCGGG
CAATCAGGTGCGACAATCTATCGATTGTATGGGAAGCCCGATGCGCCAGAGTTGTTTCTGAAACATGGCA
AAGGTAGCGTTGCCAATGATGTTACAGATGAGATGGTCAGACTAAACTGGCTGACGGAATTTATGCCTCT
TCCGACCATCAAGCATTTTATCCGTACTCCTGATGATGCATGGTTACTCACCACTGCGATCCCCGGGAAA
ACAGCATTCCAGGTATTAGAAGAATATCCTGATTCAGGTGAAAATATTGTTGATGCGCTGGCAGTGTTCC
TGCGCCGGTTGCATTCGATTCCTGTTTGTAATTGTCCTTTTAACAGCGATCGCGTATTTCGTCTCGCTCA
GGCGCAATCACGAATGAATAACGGTTTGGTTGATGCGAGTGATTTTGATGACGAGCGTAATGGCTGGCCT
GTTGAACAAGTCTGGAAAGAAATGCATAAACTTTTGCCATTCTCACCGGATTCAGTCGTCACTCATGGTG
ATTTCTCACTTGATAACCTTATTTTTGACGAGGGGAAATTAATAGGTTGTATTGATGTTGGACGAGTCGG
AATCGCAGACCGATACCAGGATCTTGCCATCCTATGGAACTGCCTCGGTGAGTTTTCTCCTTCATTACAG
AAACGGCTTTTTCAAAAATATGGTATTGATAATCCTGATATGAATAAATTGCAGTTTCATTTGATGCTCG
ATGAGTTTTTCTAAGAATTAATTCATGAGCGGATACATATTTGAATGTATTTAGAAAAATAAACAAATAG
GGGTTCCGCGCACATTTCCCCGAAAAGTGCCACCTAAATTGTAAGCGTTAATATTTTGTTAAAATTCGCG
TTAAATTTTTGTTAAATCAGCTCATTTTTTAACCAATAGGCCGAAATCGGCAAAATCCCTTATAAATCAA
AAGAATAGACCGAGATAGGGT
[37 nt withheld, positions 5902-5938]
AAAGAACGTGGACTCCAACGTCAAAGG
[49 nt withheld, positions 5966-6014]
T
[91 nt withheld, positions 6016-6106]
G
[124 nt withheld, positions 6108-6231]
CCCATTCGCCA
Features (pLannotate 1.2.2; 21 found; start..end, strand, type, name):
     26..73      -  terminator     T7 terminator: transcription terminator for bacteriophage T7 RNA polymerase
     81..130     -  CDS            SET1 (fragment): solubility-enhancement tag derived from T7 phage gene 10B
    140..157     -  CDS            9xHis (fragment): 9xHis affinity tag
    206..1096    -  CDS            QPRT: NADC_HUMAN - Experimental evidence at protein level: Swiss-Prot protein existence level 1. Involved in the catabolism of quinolinic acid (QA). From Homo sapiens (Human).
   1100..1120    -  CDS            TEV site: tobacco etch virus (TEV) protease recognition and cleavage site
   1142..1161    -  CDS            8xHis (fragment): 8xHis affinity tag
   1179..1201    -  RBS            RBS: efficient ribosome binding site from bacteriophage T7 gene 10 (Olins and Rangwala, 1989)
   1216..1240    -  protein_bind   lac operator: The lac repressor binds to the lac operator to inhibit transcription in E. coli. This inhibition can be relieved by adding lactose or isopropyl-β-D-thiogalactopyranoside (IPTG). lac repressor encoded by lacI
   1241..1259    -  promoter       T7 promoter: promoter for bacteriophage T7 RNA polymerase
   1285..1564    +  CDS            TcR (fragment): tetracycline efflux protein; tet; confers resistance to tetracycline
   1572..1649    +  promoter       lacI promoter: lacI
   1650..2732    +  CDS            lacI: lac repressor; lacI; The lac repressor binds to the lac operator to inhibit transcription in E. coli. This inhibition can be relieved by adding lactose or isopropyl-β-D-thiogalactopyranoside (IPTG).
   2745..2766    +  protein_bind   CAP binding site: CAP binding activates transcription in the presence of cAMP. E. coli catabolite activator protein
   2781..3072    +  CDS            TcR (fragment): tetracycline efflux protein; tet; confers resistance to tetracycline
   3144..3524    -  CDS            YPB1_ECOLX: Protein predicted: Swiss-Prot protein existence level 4. From Escherichia coli.
   3541..3732    +  CDS            rop: Rop protein, which maintains plasmids at low copy number; rop
   3834..3973    +  misc_feature   bom: basis of mobility region from pBR322
   4159..4747    -  rep_origin     ori: high-copy-number ColE1/pMB1/pBR322/pUC origin of replication
   4869..5684    +  CDS            KanR: aminoglycoside phosphotransferase; aph(3')-Ia; confers resistance to kanamycin in bacteria or G418 (Geneticin®) in eukaryotes
   5693..5750    -  promoter       AmpR promoter (fragment): bla
   5803..6231    -  rep_origin     f1 ori (sequence partly withheld): f1 bacteriophage origin of replication; arrow indicates direction of (+) strand synthesis
