[The description below was written by a language model from this plasmid's Addgene catalogue record and pLannotate feature annotations shown in this document.]
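Description:
pEHIShqprtR138Q is a bacterial expression plasmid built on the pEHISTEV backbone, a pET-style vector, and carries human quinolinate phosphoribosyltransferase (hQPRTase, gene QPRT) with an R138Q substitution. It is propagated in E. coli under kanamycin selection (KanR, an aminoglycoside phosphotransferase) from a ColE1/pBR322-type origin. The rop gene and bom region are also present, consistent with the low copy number listed in the record. An f1 origin is included as well. The annotated tetracycline-resistance fragments and the partial AmpR promoter appear to be non-functional remnants of the pBR322-derived backbone.

The roughly 0.9 kb QPRT coding sequence sits downstream of a T7 promoter with an adjacent lac operator and the T7 gene 10 ribosome binding site, and is followed by the T7 terminator. A plasmid-borne lacI gene supplies repressor, so transcription is held off until induction with IPTG in a host that provides T7 RNA polymerase; the record specifies (DE3) strains for expression. The protein is made with an N-terminal 6xHis tag separated from the enzyme by a TEV protease site, allowing metal-affinity purification followed by tag removal. The feature table also shows a His-tag fragment and a short T7 gene 10-derived fragment downstream of the insert. These look like vector sequence lying beyond the BamHI cloning site, but the record does not say whether they are translated.

The enzyme acts in quinolinic acid catabolism. The associated study concerns the structural and kinetic characterisation of human QPRTase, so this plasmid presumably serves to produce recombinant mutant protein for comparison with wild type. The record does not state the specific role of residue R138.
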