Addgene plasmid #92411: pEHIShqprtR138Q
Purpose: hQPRTase harbouring R138Q mutation
Depositing lab: Huanting Liu & James Naismith. Depositing organization: University of St. Andrews. Publication: Structural and kinetic characterization of quinolinate phosphoribosyltransferase (hQPRTase) from homo sapiens. Liu H, Woznica K, Catton G, Crawford A, Botting N, Naismith JH. J Mol Biol. 2007 Oct 26;373(3):755-63. Epub 2007 Aug 24. 10.1016/j.jmb.2007.08.043 PubMed 17868694.
Backbone
  Vector backbone: pEHISTEV
  Backbone manufacturer: Liu, H & Naismith, JH, University of St Andrews
  Backbone size w/o insert (bp): 5364
  Total vector size (bp): 6247
  Modifications to backbone: none
  Vector type: Bacterial Expression
Growth in bacteria
  Bacterial resistance: Kanamycin, 50 μg/mL
  Growth temperature: 37°C
  Growth strain: DH5alpha
  Growth instructions: Protein expression in (DE3) strains
  Copy number: Low Copy
Gene/Insert
  Gene/Insert name: hQPRTase (alt name: hQPRT)
  Species: H. sapiens (human)
  Insert size (bp): 894
  Mutation: R138Q
  Entrez Gene: QPRT (a.k.a. HEL-S-90n, QPRTase)
  Promoter: T7
  Tag / fusion protein: TEV protease cleavable 6xHis (N terminal on backbone)
  Cloning method: Restriction Enzyme; 5′ cloning site NcoI/BspHI (destroyed during cloning); 3′ cloning site BamHI (not destroyed)
  Sequencing primers: 5′ T7 promoter; 3′ T7 terminator
Resource information
  A portion of this plasmid was derived from a plasmid made by: original
Terms and licenses: Academic/Nonprofit Terms; Industry Terms: Not Available to Industry
How to cite: pEHIShqprtR138Q was a gift from Huanting Liu & James Naismith (Addgene plasmid # 92411 ; http://n2t.net/addgene:92411 ; RRID:Addgene_92411)
